Addgene plasmid #141149: SNAP-OMP25
Purpose: Fluorescent labeling of the outer mitochondrial membrane (OMM) in mammalian cells
Depositing lab: Gia Voeltz. Publication: Fission and fusion machineries converge at ER contact sites to regulate mitochondrial morphology. Abrisch RG, Gumbin SC, Wisniewski BT, Lackner LL, Voeltz GK. J Cell Biol. 2020 Apr 6;219(4). pii: 133843. doi: 10.1083/jcb.201911122. PubMed 32328629.
Backbone
  Vector backbone: pAcGFP-C1
  Backbone manufacturer: Clontech
  Backbone size w/o insert (bp): 4527
  Total vector size (bp): 4647
  Modifications to backbone: AcGFP was replaced with SNAP tag
  Vector type: Mammalian Expression
  Selectable markers: Neomycin (select with G418)
Growth in bacteria
  Bacterial resistance: Kanamycin, 50 μg/mL
  Growth temperature: 37°C
  Growth strain: DH5alpha
  Copy number: High Copy
Gene/Insert
  Gene/Insert name: OMP25
  Species: R. norvegicus (rat), S. cerevisiae (budding yeast)
  Insert size (bp): 120
  GenBank ID: NM_022599.2
  Entrez Gene: Synj2bp (a.k.a. Omp25)
  Promoter: CMV
  Tag / fusion protein: SNAP tag (N terminal on insert)
  Cloning method: Restriction Enzyme; 5′ cloning site XhoI (not destroyed); 3′ cloning site BamHI (not destroyed)
  Sequencing primers: 5′ CMV Forward; 3′ pFastBac Reverse
Resource information
  A portion of this plasmid was derived from a plasmid made by: addgene plasmid # 69598
Terms and licenses: Academic/Nonprofit Terms; Industry Terms: Not Available to Industry
How to cite: SNAP-OMP25 was a gift from Gia Voeltz (Addgene plasmid # 141149 ; http://n2t.net/addgene:141149 ; RRID:Addgene_141149)
