[The description below was written by a language model from this plasmid's Addgene catalogue record and pLannotate feature annotations shown in this document.]
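Description:
SNAP-OMP25 is a 4,647 bp mammalian expression plasmid built on the Clontech pAcGFP-C1 backbone, in which the AcGFP coding sequence has been replaced by a SNAP tag. It is propagated in E. coli through a high-copy ColE1/pUC-type origin. A single NeoR/KanR (Tn5 aminoglycoside phosphotransferase) gene provides selection in both hosts: a bacterial bla-type promoter gives kanamycin resistance in bacteria, and the SV40 enhancer/early promoter with an HSV TK polyadenylation signal allows G418 selection of transfected mammalian cells. An f1 origin is also present. The short large T antigen, ble and bGH poly(A) matches in the feature table are annotated only as fragments and appear to be backbone remnants rather than functional elements.

The payload is a CMV enhancer/promoter-driven fusion protein terminated by the SV40 poly(A) signal. The CMV enhancer is annotated at the end of the linear numbering and the promoter at the start, so the two are contiguous across the circular junction. The SNAP tag, an O6-alkylguanine-DNA-alkyltransferase variant that reacts covalently with benzylguanine-derivatised dyes, sits at the N terminus. It is followed by a roughly 120 bp fragment of rat Synj2bp (OMP25) cloned between XhoI and BamHI sites. The catalogue also lists budding yeast as a species, but the feature table identifies only the rat sequence. The record does not say which part of OMP25 is included, although the stated purpose indicates that it targets the fusion to the outer mitochondrial membrane. The construct is used for fluorescent labelling of that membrane in mammalian cells, with the fluorophore set by the choice of SNAP substrate. The associated publication concerns mitochondrial fission and fusion machineries at ER contact sites.
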