Features (pLannotate 1.2.2; 14 found; start..end, strand, type, name):
      1..204     +  promoter       CMV promoter: human cytomegalovirus (CMV) immediate early promoter
    249..794     +  CDS            SNAP-tag®: human O6-alkylguanine-DNA-alkyltransferase variant that forms covalent bonds with benzylguanine derivatives fast-reacting variant, optimized for mammalian expression
    831..938     +  CDS            Synj2bp (fragment): SYJ2B_RAT - Also known as Omp25. Experimental evidence at protein level: Swiss-Prot protein existence level 1. Regulates endocytosis of activin type 2 receptor kinases through the Ral/RALBP1-dependent pathway and may be involved in suppression of activin-induced signal transduction. From Rattus norvegicus (Rat).
    964..1048    +  CDS            large T antigen (fragment): large T antigen from SV40 (simian virus 40)
   1071..1192    +  polyA_signal   SV40 poly(A) signal: SV40 polyadenylation signal
   1226..1654    -  rep_origin     f1 ori (sequence partly withheld): f1 bacteriophage origin of replication; arrow indicates direction of (+) strand synthesis
   1681..1785    +  promoter       AmpR promoter: bla
   1787..2144    +  promoter       SV40 promoter: SV40 enhancer and early promoter
   2179..2973    +  CDS            NeoR/KanR: aminoglycoside phosphotransferase from Tn5; aph(3')-II (or nptII); confers resistance to neomycin, kanamycin, and G418 (Geneticin®)
   2994..3146    +  CDS            ble (fragment): BLE_KLEPN - Experimental evidence at protein level: Swiss-Prot protein existence level 1. Binding protein with a strong affinity to the bleomycin family of antibiotics. Binds to CL990; an antimitotic-antibiotic compound. From Klebsiella pneumoniae.
   3205..3252    +  polyA_signal   HSV TK poly(A) signal: herpes simplex virus thymidine kinase polyadenylation signal (Cole and Stacy, 1985)
   3343..3359    -  polyA_signal   bGH poly(A) signal (fragment): bovine growth hormone polyadenylation signal
   3581..4169    +  rep_origin     ori: high-copy-number ColE1/pMB1/pBR322/pUC origin of replication
   4344..4647    +  enhancer       CMV enhancer: human cytomegalovirus immediate early enhancer
>Addgene plasmid #141149 | SNAP-OMP25 | addgene full sequence | sequence record 309902 | Addgene NGS Result
GTGATGCGGTTTTGGCAGTACATCAATGGGCGTGGATAGCGGTTTGACTCACGGGGATTTCCAAGTCTCC
ACCCCATTGACGTCAATGGGAGTTTGTTTTGGCACCAAAATCAACGGGACTTTCCAAAATGTCGTAACAA
CTCCGCCCCATTGACGCAAATGGGCGGTAGGCGTGTACGGTGGGAGGTCTATATAAGCAGAGCTGGTTTA
GTGAACCGTCAGATCCGCTAGCGCTACCGGTCGCCACCATGGACAAAGACTGCGAAATGAAGCGCACCAC
CCTGGATAGCCCTCTGGGCAAGCTGGAACTGTCTGGGTGCGAACAGGGCCTGCACCGTATCATCTTCCTG
GGCAAAGGAACATCTGCCGCCGACGCCGTGGAAGTGCCTGCCCCAGCCGCCGTGCTGGGCGGACCAGAGC
CACTGATGCAGGCCACCGCCTGGCTCAACGCCTACTTTCACCAGCCTGAGGCCATCGAGGAGTTCCCTGT
GCCAGCCCTGCACCACCCAGTGTTCCAGCAGGAGAGCTTTACCCGCCAGGTGCTGTGGAAACTGCTGAAA
GTGGTGAAGTTCGGAGAGGTCATCAGCTACAGCCACCTGGCCGCCCTGGCCGGCAATCCCGCCGCCACCG
CCGCCGTGAAAACCGCCCTGAGCGGAAATCCCGTGCCCATTCTGATCCCCTGCCACCGGGTGGTGCAGGG
CGACCTGGACGTGGGGGGCTACGAGGGCGGGCTCGCCGTGAAAGAGTGGCTGCTGGCCCACGAGGGCCAC
AGACTGGGCAAGCCTGGGCTGGGTAGCGGTAGCGGTGGCAGCTCTCGAGGTACGCGTGGGCGAGGCGACG
GAGAGCCGAGTGGAGTTCCTGTAGCTGTGGTGCTGCTGCCAGTGTTTGCCCTTACCCTGGTAGCAGTTTG
GGCCTTCGTGAGATACCGAAAGCAGCTCTGAGGATCCACCGGATCTAGATAACTGATCATAATCAGCCAT
ACCACATTTGTAGAGGTTTTACTTGCTTTAAAAAACCTCCCACACCTCCCCCTGAACCTGAAACATAAAA
TGAATGCAATTGTTGTTGTTAACTTGTTTATTGCAGCTTATAATGGTTACAAATAAAGCAATAGCATCAC
AAATTTCACAAATAAAGCATTTTTTTCACTGCATTCTAGTTGTGGTTTGTCCAAACTCATCAATGTATCT
TAACGCGTAAATTGTAAGCGTTAATATTTTGTTAAAATTCGCGTTAAATTTTTGTTAAATCAGCTCATTT
TTTAACCAATAGGCCGAAATCGGCAAAATCCCTTATAAATCAAAAGAATAGACCGAGATAGGGT
[37 nt withheld, positions 1325-1361]
AAAGAACGTGGACTCCAACGTCAAAGG
[49 nt withheld, positions 1389-1437]
T
[91 nt withheld, positions 1439-1529]
G
[124 nt withheld, positions 1531-1654]
CAGGTGGCACTTTTCGGGGAAATGTGCGCGGAACCCCTATTTGTTTATTTTTCTAAATACATTCAAATAT
GTATCCGCTCATGAGACAATAACCCTGATAAATGCTTCAATAATATTGAAAAAGGAAGAGTCCTGAGGCG
GAAAGAACCAGCTGTGGAATGTGTGTCAGTTAGGGTGTGGAAAGTCCCCAGGCTCCCCAGCAGGCAGAAG
TATGCAAAGCATGCATCTCAATTAGTCAGCAACCAGGTGTGGAAAGTCCCCAGGCTCCCCAGCAGGCAGA
AGTATGCAAAGCATGCATCTCAATTAGTCAGCAACCATAGTCCCGCCCCTAACTCCGCCCATCCCGCCCC
TAACTCCGCCCAGTTCCGCCCATTCTCCGCCCCATGGCTGACTAATTTTTTTTATTTATGCAGAGGCCGA
GGCCGCCTCGGCCTCTGAGCTATTCCAGAAGTAGTGAGGAGGCTTTTTTGGAGGCCTAGGCTTTTGCAAA
GATCGATCAAGAGACAGGATGAGGATCGTTTCGCATGATTGAACAAGATGGATTGCACGCAGGTTCTCCG
GCCGCTTGGGTGGAGAGGCTATTCGGCTATGACTGGGCACAACAGACAATCGGCTGCTCTGATGCCGCCG
TGTTCCGGCTGTCAGCGCAGGGGCGCCCGGTTCTTTTTGTCAAGACCGACCTGTCCGGTGCCCTGAATGA
ACTGCAAGACGAGGCAGCGCGGCTATCGTGGCTGGCCACGACGGGCGTTCCTTGCGCAGCTGTGCTCGAC
GTTGTCACTGAAGCGGGAAGGGACTGGCTGCTATTGGGCGAAGTGCCGGGGCAGGATCTCCTGTCATCTC
ACCTTGCTCCTGCCGAGAAAGTATCCATCATGGCTGATGCAATGCGGCGGCTGCATACGCTTGATCCGGC
TACCTGCCCATTCGACCACCAAGCGAAACATCGCATCGAGCGAGCACGTACTCGGATGGAAGCCGGTCTT
GTCGATCAGGATGATCTGGACGAAGAGCATCAGGGGCTCGCGCCAGCCGAACTGTTCGCCAGGCTCAAGG
CGAGCATGCCCGACGGCGAGGATCTCGTCGTGACCCATGGCGATGCCTGCTTGCCGAATATCATGGTGGA
AAATGGCCGCTTTTCTGGATTCATCGACTGTGGCCGGCTGGGTGTGGCGGACCGCTATCAGGACATAGCG
TTGGCTACCCGTGATATTGCTGAAGAGCTTGGCGGCGAATGGGCTGACCGCTTCCTCGTGCTTTACGGTA
TCGCCGCTCCCGATTCGCAGCGCATCGCCTTCTATCGCCTTCTTGACGAGTTCTTCTGAGCGGGACTCTG
GGGTTCGAAATGACCGACCAAGCGACGCCCAACCTGCCATCACGAGATTTCGATTCCACCGCCGCCTTCT
ATGAAAGGTTGGGCTTCGGAATCGTTTTCCGGGACGCCGGCTGGATGATCCTCCAGCGCGGGGATCTCAT
GCTGGAGTTCTTCGCCCACCCTAGGGGGAGGCTAACTGAAACACGGAAGGAGACAATACCGGAAGGAACC
CGCGCTATGACGGCAATAAAAAGACAGAATAAAACGCACGGTGTTGGGTCGTTTGTTCATAAACGCGGGG
TTCGGTCCCAGGGCTGGCACTCTGTCGATACCCCACCGAGACCCCATTGGGGCCAATACGCCCGCGTTTC
TTCCTTTTCCCCACCCCACCCCCCAAGTTCGGGTGAAGGCCCAGGGCTCGCAGCCAACGTCGGGGCGGCA
GGCCCTGCCATAGCCTCAGGTTACTCATATATACTTTAGATTGATTTAAAACTTCATTTTTAATTTAAAA
GGATCTAGGTGAAGATCCTTTTTGATAATCTCATGACCAAAATCCCTTAACGTGAGTTTTCGTTCCACTG
AGCGTCAGACCCCGTAGAAAAGATCAAAGGATCTTCTTGAGATCCTTTTTTTCTGCGCGTAATCTGCTGC
TTGCAAACAAAAAAACCACCGCTACCAGCGGTGGTTTGTTTGCCGGATCAAGAGCTACCAACTCTTTTTC
CGAAGGTAACTGGCTTCAGCAGAGCGCAGATACCAAATACTGTTCTTCTAGTGTAGCCGTAGTTAGGCCA
CCACTTCAAGAACTCTGTAGCACCGCCTACATACCTCGCTCTGCTAATCCTGTTACCAGTGGCTGCTGCC
AGTGGCGATAAGTCGTGTCTTACCGGGTTGGACTCAAGACGATAGTTACCGGATAAGGCGCAGCGGTCGG
GCTGAACGGGGGGTTCGTGCACACAGCCCAGCTTGGAGCGAACGACCTACACCGAACTGAGATACCTACA
GCGTGAGCTATGAGAAAGCGCCACGCTTCCCGAAGGGAGAAAGGCGGACAGGTATCCGGTAAGCGGCAGG
GTCGGAACAGGAGAGCGCACGAGGGAGCTTCCAGGGGGAAACGCCTGGTATCTTTATAGTCCTGTCGGGT
TTCGCCACCTCTGACTTGAGCGTCGATTTTTGTGATGCTCGTCAGGGGGGCGGAGCCTATGGAAAAACGC
CAGCAACGCGGCCTTTTTACGGTTCCTGGCCTTTTGCTGGCCTTTTGCTCACATGTTCTTTCCTGCGTTA
TCCCCTGATTCTGTGGATAACCGTATTACCGCCATGCATTAGTTATTAATAGTAATCAATTACGGGGTCA
TTAGTTCATAGCCCATATATGGAGTTCCGCGTTACATAACTTACGGTAAATGGCCCGCCTGGCTGACCGC
CCAACGACCCCCGCCCATTGACGTCAATAATGACGTATGTTCCCATAGTAACGCCAATAGGGACTTTCCA
TTGACGTCAATGGGTGGAGTATTTACGGTAAACTGCCCACTTGGCAGTACATCAAGTGTATCATATGCCA
AGTACGCCCCCTATTGACGTCAATGACGGTAAATGGCCCGCCTGGCATTATGCCCAGTACATGACCTTAT
GGGACTTTCCTACTTGGCAGTACATCTACGTATTAGTCATCGCTATTACCATG
