>Addgene plasmid #141149 | SNAP-OMP25 | depositor partial sequence | sequence record 299285 | SNAP-OMP25 sequence 1108 bps
NNNNNNNNNNNNNNNNNGCAGAGCTGGTTTAGTGAACCGTCAGATCCGCTAGCGCTACCGGTCGCCACCA
TGGACAAAGACTGCGAAATGAAGCGCACCACCCTGGATAGCCCTCTGGGCAAGCTGGAACTGTCTGGGTG
CGAACAGGGCCTGCACCGTATCATCTTCCTGGGCAAAGGAACATCTGCCGCCGACGCCGTGGAAGTGCCT
GCCCCAGCCGCCGTGCTGGGCGGACCAGAGCCACTGATGCAGGCCACCGCCTGGCTCAACGCCTACTTTC
ACCAGCCTGAGGCCATCGAGGAGTTCCCTGTGCCAGCCCTGCACCACCCAGTGTTCCAGCAGGAGAGCTT
TACCCGCCAGGTGCTGTGGAAACTGCTGAAAGTGGTGAAGTTCGGAGAGGTCATCAGCTACAGCCACCTG
GCCGCCCTGGCCGGCAATCCCGCCGCCACCGCCGCCGTGAAAACCGCCCTGAGCGGAAATCCCGTGCCCA
TTCTGATCCCCTGCCACCGGGTGGTGCAGGGCGACCTGGACGTGGGGGGCTACGAGGGCGGGCTCGCCGT
GAAAGAGTGGCTGCTGGCCCACGAGGGCCACAGACTGGGCAAGCCTGGGCTGGGTAGCGGTAGCGGTGGC
AGCTCTCGAGGTACGCGTGGGCGAGGCGACGGAGAGCCGAGTGGAGTTCCTGTAGCTGTGGTGCTGCTGC
CAGTGTTTGCCCTTACCCTGGTAGCAGTTTGGGCCTTCGTGAGATACCGAAAGCAGCTCTGANGATCCAC
CGGATCTAGATAACTGATCATAATCAGCCATACCACATTTGTAGAGGTTTTACTTGCTTTAAAAAACCTC
CCACACCTCCCCCTGAACCTGAAACATAAAATGAATGCAATTGTTGTTGTTAACTTGNTTNNTGCAGCTT
ATAATGGNTACAAATAAAGCATAGCATCACAAATTTCNCNAATNAAGCNTTTTTNNACTGCATNCTANTT
GNNNGNTNNNCCNAACTCATCAANGNATCTTAACGCGTAAANNGTAAGCGNNNNNNTNNNNAANNNCGNN
NANNNTNGNNAANCAGCTCNTTTTTNNNANTNGNNAANCGGCAAATCCNNNNNNANNA
